Addgene plasmid #66100: APCSD 54
Purpose: co-expression of Cas9 and a sgRNA targeting 3'end of C.elegans swan-2
Depositing lab: Geraldine Seydoux. Depositing organization: Johns Hopkins University and School of Medicine. Publication: Scalable and versatile genome editing using linear DNAs with microhomology to Cas9 Sites in Caenorhabditis elegans. Paix A, Wang Y, Smith HE, Lee CY, Calidas D, Lu T, Smith J, Schmidt H, Krause MW, Seydoux G. Genetics. 2014 Dec;198(4):1347-56. doi: 10.1534/genetics.114.170423. Epub 2014 Sep 23. PubMed 25249454.
Backbone
  Vector backbone: pDD162
  Backbone manufacturer: Goldstein lab Plasmid 47549
  Vector type: Worm Expression, CRISPR
Growth in bacteria
  Bacterial resistance: Ampicillin, 100 μg/mL
  Growth temperature: 37°C
  Growth strain: DH5alpha
  Copy number: Unknown
Gene/Insert
  Gene/Insert name: sgRNA for CSD 54
  gRNA/shRNA sequence: acaaattgatatccaatca
  Promoter: U6
  Cloning method: Unknown
  Sequencing primers: 5′ tatgaaatgcctacaccctctc
Terms and licenses: Academic/Nonprofit Terms; Industry Terms: Not Available to Industry
Depositor comments: From the depositor: Each positive clones had been sequenced for correct insertion of the sgRNA . However the PCR could have created some mutation in the plasmid backbone (containing also the Cas9 gene) and we didnt sequenced the full plasmid, therefore we recommend to use a mix of several positive clones. It is why we provide several clones containing the same sgRNA insert.
How to cite: APCSD 54 was a gift from Geraldine Seydoux (Addgene plasmid # 66100 ; http://n2t.net/addgene:66100 ; RRID:Addgene_66100)
