[The description below was written by a language model from this plasmid's Addgene catalogue record.]
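Description:
APCSD 54 is a Caenorhabditis elegans CRISPR plasmid built on the pDD162 backbone, a worm expression vector that carries a Cas9 gene together with a single guide RNA cassette so that both components of the nuclease are supplied from one plasmid. It is propagated in E. coli under ampicillin selection. The record lists no origin of replication and gives the copy number as unknown. No feature table accompanies the entry, so the arrangement of elements in the backbone, including the promoter driving Cas9, is not stated.

The construct-specific payload is an sgRNA, named for target site CSD 54, transcribed from a U6 promoter. U6 is an RNA polymerase III promoter commonly used for small RNAs because it produces transcripts with defined ends and no polyadenylation. The guide directs Cas9 to the 3' end of the swan-2 gene, a position suited to modifying the end of the locus. The plasmid comes from work on genome editing in worms using linear DNA repair templates with short homology to Cas9 cut sites, although the specific edit intended at swan-2 is not described in the record, nor is the cloning method.

The depositor notes that clones were sequence-verified only for correct insertion of the sgRNA. The construction involved PCR, which could have introduced mutations elsewhere in the backbone, including in Cas9, and the full plasmid was not sequenced. For this reason several independent clones carrying the same guide were deposited, and the depositor recommends using them as a mixture.
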