>Addgene plasmid #66100 | APCSD 54 | addgene partial sequence | sequence record 117774 | MoCloR 5'-gccacctgacgtctaagaaacc-3'
ATAGGCGTATCACGAGGCCCTTTCGTCTCGCGCGTTTCGGTGATGACGGTGAAAACCTCTGACACATGCA
GCTCCCGGAGACGGTCACAGCTTGTCTGTAAGCGGATGCCGGGAGCAGACAAGCCCGTCAGGGCGCGTCA
GCGGGTGTTGGCGGGTGTCGGGGCTGGCTTAACTATGCGGCATCAGAGCAGATTGCACTGAGAGTGCACC
ATATGCGGTGTGAAATACCGCACAGATGCGTAAGGAGAAAATACCGCATCAGGCGCCATTCGCCATTCAG
GCTGCGCAACTGTTGGGAAGGGCGATCGGTGCGGGCCTCTTCGCTATTACGCCAGAAATTTCACAAAAAG
CACCGACTCGGTGCCACTTTTTCAAGTTGATAACGGACTAGCCTTATTTTAACTTGCTATTTCTAGCTCT
AAAACTGATTGGATATCAATTTGTCAAGACATCTCGCAATAGGAGGTGTTTATATAGGGGCAACACAAGA
GGCGGCAGACATCTCGTGAGTTTGACAGAGTAGTATAAAGAGTGTGTGTGAGAGGGTGTAGGCATTTCAT
AACATATTTTTTGTGGAATAATTTTGGAAAAAAGGTG
