>Addgene plasmid #66100 | APCSD 54 | addgene partial sequence | sequence record 117775 | M13pUC-Rev 5'-AGCGGATAACAATTTCACACAGG-3'
GTTGGCACCTTTGGTCTTTTATTGTCAACTTCCATTGGTTCTTCCATTGTTTCTGTTAAATTAATGAATT
TTTCATAAAATAAAGACATTATACAATATAAAAATGAAGAATTTATTGAAAATAAACTGCCAGAGAGAAA
AAGTATGCAACACTCCCGCCGAGAGTGTTTGAAATGGTGTACGGTACATTTTCGTGCTAGGAGTTAGATG
TGCAGGCAGCAACGAGAGGGGGAGAGATTTTTTTGGGCCTTGTGAAATTAACGTGAGTTTTCTGGTCATC
TGACTAATCATGTTGGTTTTTTGTTGGTTTATTTTGTTTTTATCTTTGTTTTTATCCAGATTAGGAAATT
TAAATTTTATGAATTTATAATGAGGTCAAACATTCAGTCCCAGCGTTTTTCCTGTTCTCACTGTTTAGTC
GAATTTTTATTTTAGGCTTTCAACAAATGTTCTAACTGTCTTATTTGTGACCTCACTTTTTATATTTTTT
TAATTTTTAAAAATATTAGAAGTTTCTAGGATAATTTTTTCGACTTTTATTCTCTCTACCGTCCGCACTC
TTCTTACTTTTAAATTAAATTGTTTTTTTTTCAGTTGGGAAACACTTTGCTCTAGAAAAAATGGACAAAA
AATACAGCATCGGCCTTGACATCGGAACGAACTCCGTCGGATGGGCCGTCATCACCGACGAGTACAAGGT
